>Addgene plasmid #57680 | tdEos-TES-N-14 | depositor partial sequence | sequence record 88834 | insert sequence
GCGATGCTAGTGACGTCAGATCCGCTAGCGCCACCATGGACCTGGAAAACAAAGTGAAGAAGATGGGCTT
AGGTCACGAGCAAGGATTTGGAGCCCCTTGTTTAAAATGCAAAGAAAAATGTGAAGGATTCGAACTGCAC
TTCTGGAGAAAAATATGTCGTAACTGCAAGTGTGGCCAAGAAGAGCATGATGTCCTCTTGAGCAATGAAG
AGGATCGAAAAGTGGGAAAACTTTTTGAAGACACCAAGTATACCACTCTGATTGCAAAACTAAAGTCAGA
TGGAATTCCCATGTATAAACGCAATGTTATGATATTGACGAATCCAGTTGCTGCCAAGAAGAATGTCTCC
ATCAATACAGTTACCTATGAGTGGGCTCCTCCTGTCCAGAATCAAGCATTGGCCAGGCAGTACATGCAGA
TGCTACCCAAGGAAAAGCAGCCAGTAGCAGGCTCAGAGGGGGCACAGTACCGGAAGAAGCAGCTGGCAAA
GCAGCTCCCTGCACATGACCAGGACCCTTCAAAGTGCCATGAGTTGTCTCCCAGAGAGGTGAAGGAGATG
GAGCAGTTTGTGAAGAAATATAAGAGCGAAGCTCTGGGAGTAGGAGATGTCAAACTTCCCTGTGAGATGG
ATGCCCAAGGCCCCAAACAAATGAACATTCCTGGAGGGGATAGAAGCACCCCAGCAGCAGTGGGGGCCAT
GGAGGACAAATCTGCTGAGCACAAAAGAACTCAATATTCCTGCTATTGCTGCAAACTGAGTATGAAAGAA
GGTGACCCAGCCATCTATGCCGAAAGGGCTGGCTATGATAAACTGTGGCACCCAGCTTGTTTTGTCTGCA
GCACCTGCCATGAACTCCTGGTTGACATGATTTATTTTTGGAAGAATGAGAAGCTATACTGTGGCAGACA
TTACTGTGACAGCGAGAAACCCCGATGTGCTGGCTGTGACGAGCTGATATTCAGCAATGAGTATACCCAG
GCAGAAAACCAGAATTGGCACCTGAAACACTTCTGCTGCTTTGACTGTGATAGCATTCTAGCTGGGGAGA
TATACGTGATGGTCAATGACAAGCCCGTGTGCAAGCCCTGCTATGTGAAGAATCACGCTGTGGTGTGTCA
AGGATGCCACAATGCCATCGACCCAGAAGTGCAGCGGGTGACCTATAACAATTTCAGCTGGCATGCATCC
ACAGAGTGCTTTCTGTGCTCTTGCTGCAGCAAATGCCTCATTGGGCAGAAGTTCATGCCAGTAGAAGGGA
TGGTTTTCTGTTCAGTGGAATGTAAGAAGAGGATGTCTTCCGGCGGTAGCGGCGGTAGCGGGGATCCACC
GGTCGCCACCAGTGCGATTAAGCCAGACATGAAGATCAACCTCCGTATGGAAGGCAACGTAAACGGGCAC
CACTTTGTGATCGACGGAGATGGTACAGGCAAGCCTTTTGAGGGAAAACAGAGTATGGATCTTGAAGTCA
AAGAGGGCGGACCTCTGCCTTTTGCCTTTGATATCCTGACCACTGCATTCCATTACGGCAACAGGGTATT
CGCCGAATATCCAGACCACATACAAGACTATTTTAAGCAGTCGTTTCCTAAGGGGTATTCGTGGGAACGA
AGCTTGACTTTCGAAGACGGGGGCATTTGCATTGCCAGAAACGACATAACAATGGAAGGGGACACTTTCT
ATAATAAAGTTCGATTTCACGGTGTAAACTTTCCCGCCAATGGTCCAGTTATGCAGAAGAAGACGCTGAA
ATGGGAGCCCTCCACTGAGAAAATGTATGTGCGTGATGGAGTGCTGACTGGTGATATTCGCATGGCTTTG
TTGCTTGAAGGAAATGCCCATTACCGATGTGACTTCAGAACTACTTACAAAGCTAAGGAGAAGGGTGTCA
AGTTACCAGGCTACCACTTTGTGGACCACTGCATTGAGATTTTAAGCCATGACAAAGATTACAACAAGGT
TAAGCTGTATGAGCATGCTGTTGCTCATTCTGGATTGCCTGACAATGCCAGACGATCCGGTAGCGGTCAC
GGTACTGGTTCTACTGGTTCTGGTTCTTCTGAGAGTGCGATTAAGCCAGACATGAAGATCAACCTCCGTA
TGGAAGGCAACGTAAACGGGCACCACTTTGTGATCGACGGAGATGGTACAGGCAAGCCTTTTGAGGGAAA
ACAGAGTATGGATCTTGAAGTCAAAGAGGGCGGACCTCTGCCTTTTGCCTTTGATATCCTGACCACTGCA
TTCCATTACGGCAACAGGGTATTCGCCGAATATCCAGACCACATACAAGACTATTTTAAGCAGTCGTTTC
CTAAGGGGTATTCGTGGGAACGAAGCTTGACTTTCGAAGACGGGGGCATTTGCATTGCCAGAAACGACAT
AACAATGGAAGGGGACACTTTCTATAATAAAGTTCGATTTCACGGTGTAAACTTTCCCGCCAATGGTCCA
GTTATGCAGAAGAAGACGCTGAAATGGGAGCCCTCCACTGAGAAAATGTATGTGCGTGATGGAGTGCTGA
CTGGTGATATTCGCATGGCTTTGTTGCTTGAAGGAAATGCCCATTACCGATGTGACTTCAGAACTACTTA
CAAAGCTAAGGAGAAGGGTGTCAAGTTACCAGGCTACCACTTTGTGGACCACTGCATTGAGATTTTAAGC
CATGACAAAGATTACAACAAGGTTAAGCTGTATGAGCATGCTGTTGCTCATTCTGGATTGCCTGACAATG
CCAGACGATAAGCGGCCGCGACTCTAGATCATAATCAGCCATACCACATTGAGAGAAGCC
