[The description below was written by a language model from this plasmid's Addgene catalogue record.]
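Description:
tdEos-TES-N-14 is a mammalian expression plasmid built on the tdEos-N1 backbone (about 4.75 kb without the insert), designed to express human TES (testin) as a fusion to the photoconvertible fluorescent protein tdEos. The TES coding sequence sits downstream of a CMV promoter, which drives strong constitutive transcription in most mammalian cell lines, and tdEos is supplied by the backbone at the C terminus of the fusion, as is typical of N1-style vectors in which the gene of interest is placed upstream of the fluorescent protein. The "14" in the name probably refers to the length of the linker between the two parts, but the record does not say so, and the cloning method is listed as unknown. The use of an SV40 polyA reverse sequencing primer suggests an SV40 polyadenylation signal downstream of the fusion. No feature table is provided, so further elements cannot be confirmed.

The plasmid is maintained in E. coli as a high-copy vector under kanamycin selection, and it carries a neomycin resistance marker that allows G418 selection of stably transfected mammalian cells.

The fusion is intended as a marker for focal adhesions, where TES localizes. tdEos is a tandem-dimer form of Eos that starts in a green state (excitation 505 nm, emission 516 nm) and can be converted to a red state (excitation 569 nm, emission 581 nm), normally by near-UV or violet illumination. This makes the construct suitable for live-cell imaging of focal adhesions, for optical highlighting and tracking of selected protein pools, and for photoactivation-based super-resolution microscopy.
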