Addgene plasmid #57680: tdEos-TES-N-14
Purpose: Localization: Focal Adhesions, Excitation: 505 / 569, Emission: 516 / 581
Depositing lab: Michael Davidson. Depositing organization: Florida State University, Tallahassee.
Backbone
  Vector backbone: tdEos-N1
  Backbone size w/o insert (bp): 4750
  Vector type: Mammalian Expression
  Selectable markers: Neomycin (select with G418)
Growth in bacteria
  Bacterial resistance: Kanamycin, 50 μg/mL
  Growth temperature: 37°C
  Growth strain: DH5alpha
  Copy number: High Copy
Gene/Insert
  Gene/Insert name: TES (alt name: NM_015641)
  Species: H. sapiens (human)
  Entrez Gene: TES (a.k.a. TESS, TESS-2)
  Promoter: CMV
  Tag / fusion protein: tdEos (C terminal on backbone)
  Cloning method: Unknown
  Sequencing primers: 5′ CMV-F; 3′ SV40pA-R
Terms and licenses: Academic/Nonprofit Terms; Industry Terms
Depositor comments: . Excitation = 505 / 569; Emission = 516 / 581
How to cite: tdEos-TES-N-14 was a gift from Michael Davidson (Addgene plasmid # 57680)
